>Addgene plasmid #122594 | pS24·Pm-GFP | addgene full sequence | sequence record 238947 | Addgene NGS Result
TTAATTGCAAGAAGCGGATACAGGAGTGCAAAAAATGGCTATCTCTAGTAAGGCCTACCCCTTAGGCTTT
ATGCAAGCTTAGGAGGAAAAACATATGCGTAAAGGTGAAGAACTGTTCACCGGTGTTGTTCCGATCCTGG
TTGAACTGGATGGTGATGTTAACGGCCACAAATTCTCTGTTCGTGGTGAAGGTGAAGGTGATGCAACCAA
CGGTAAACTGACCCTGAAATTCATCTGCACTACCGGTAAACTGCCGGTTCCATGGCCGACTCTGGTGACT
ACCCTGACCTATGGTGTTCAGTGTTTTTCTCGTTACCCGGATCACATGAAGCAGCATGATTTCTTCAAAT
CTGCAATGCCGGAAGGTTATGTACAGGAGCGCACCATTTCTTTCAAAGACGATGGCACCTACAAAACCCG
TGCAGAGGTTAAATTTGAAGGTGATACTCTGGTGAACCGTATTGAACTGAAAGGCATTGATTTCAAAGAG
GACGGCAACATCCTGGGCCACAAACTGGAATATAACTTCAACTCCCATAACGTTTACATCACCGCAGACA
AACAGAAGAACGGTATCAAAGCTAACTTCAAAATTCGCCATAACGTTGAAGACGGTAGCGTACAGCTGGC
GGACCACTACCAGCAGAACACTCCGATCGGTGATGGTCCGGTTCTGCTGCCGGATAACCACTACCTGTCC
ACCCAGTCTAAACTGTCCAAAGACCCGAACGAAAAGCGCGACCACATGGTGCTGCTGGAGTTCGTTACTG
CCGCAGGTATCACGCACGGCATGGATGAACTCTACAAATAAACTAGTCTTGGACTCCTGTTGATAGATCC
AGTAATGACCTCAGAACTCCATCTGGATTTGTTCAGAACGCTCGGTTGCCGCCGGGCGTTTTTTATTGGT
GAGAATCCAGGGGTCCCCAATAATTACGATTTAAATTTGTGTCTCAAAATCTCTGATGTTACATTGCACA
AGATAAAAATATATCATCATGAACAATAAAACTGTCTGCTTACATAAACAGTAATACAAGGGGTGTTATG
AGCCATATTCAGCGTGAAACGAGCTGTAGCCGTCCGCGTCTGAACAGCAACATGGATGCGGATCTGTATG
GCTATAAATGGGCGCGTGATAACGTGGGTCAGAGCGGCGCGACCATTTATCGTCTGTATGGCAAACCGGA
TGCGCCGGAACTGTTTCTGAAACATGGCAAAGGCAGCGTGGCGAACGATGTGACCGATGAAATGGTGCGT
CTGAACTGGCTGACCGAATTTATGCCGCTGCCGACCATTAAACATTTTATTCGCACCCCGGATGATGCGT
GGCTGCTGACCACCGCGATTCCGGGCAAAACCGCGTTTCAGGTGCTGGAAGAATATCCGGATAGCGGCGA
AAACATTGTGGATGCGCTGGCCGTGTTTCTGCGTCGTCTGCATAGCATTCCGGTGTGCAACTGCCCGTTT
AACAGCGATCGTGTGTTTCGTCTGGCCCAGGCGCAGAGCCGTATGAACAACGGCCTGGTGGATGCGAGCG
ATTTTGATGATGAACGTAACGGCTGGCCGGTGGAACAGGTGTGGAAAGAAATGCATAAACTGCTGCCGTT
TAGCCCGGATAGCGTGGTGACCCACGGCGATTTTAGCCTGGATAACCTGATTTTCGATGAAGGCAAACTG
ATTGGCTGCATTGATGTGGGCCGTGTGGGCATTGCGGATCGTTATCAGGATCTGGCCATTCTGTGGAACT
GCCTGGGCGAATTTAGCCCGAGCCTGCAAAAACGTCTGTTTCAGAAATATGGCATTGATAATCCGGATAT
GAACAAACTGCAATTTCATCTGATGCTGGATGAATTTTTCTAATAATTAATTGGACCGCGGTCCGCGCGT
TGTCCTTTTCCGCTGCATAACCCTGCTTCGGGGTCATTATAGCGATTTTTTCGGTATATCCATCCTTTTT
CGCACGATATACAGGATTTTGCCAAAGGGTTCGTGTAGACTTTCCTTGGTGTATCCAACGGCGTCAGCCG
GGCAGGATAGGTGAAGTAGGCCCACCCGCGAGCGGGTGTTCCTTCTTCACTGTCCCTTATTCGCACCTGG
CGGTGCTCAACGGGAATCCTGCTCTGCGAGGCTGGCCGTAGGCCGGCCGATAATCTCATGACCAAAATCC
CTTAACGTGAGTTTTCGTTCCACTGAGCGTCAGACCCCGTAGAAAAGATCAAAGGATCTTCTTGAGATCC
TTTTTTTCTGCGCGTAATCTGCTGCTTGCAAACAAAAAAACCACCGCTACCAGCGGTGGTTTGTTTGCCG
GATCAAGAGCTACCAACTCTTTTTCCGAAGGTAACTGGCTTCAGCAGAGCGCAGATACCAAATACTGTTC
TTCTAGTGTAGCCGTAGTTAGGCCACCACTTCAAGAACTCTGTAGCACCGCCTACATACCTCGCTCTGCT
AATCCTGTTACCAGTGGCTGCTGCCAGTGGCGATAAGTCGTGTCTTACCGGGTTGGACTCAAGACGATAG
TTACCGGATAAGGCGCAGCGGTCGGGCTGAACGGGGGGTTCGTGCACACAGCCCAGCTTGGAGCGAACGA
CCTACACCGAACTGAGATACCTACAGCGTGAGCTATGAGAAAGCGCCACGCTTCCCGAAGGGAGAAAGGC
GGACAGGCATCCGGTAAGCGGCAGGGTCGGAACAGGAGAGCGCACGAGGGAGCTTCCAGGGGGAAACGCC
TGGTATCTTTATAGTCCTGTCGGGTTTCGCCACCTCTGACTTGAGCGTCGATTTTTGTGATGCTCGTCAG
GGGGGCGGAGCCTATGGAAAAACGCCAGCAACGCGGCCGTGAAAGGCAGGCCGGTCCGTGGTGGCCACGG
CCTCTAGGCCAGATCCAGCGGCATCTGGGTTAGTCGAGCGCGGGCCGCTTCCCATGTCTCACCAGGGCGA
GCCTGTTTCGCGATCTCAGCATCTGAAATCTTCCCGGCCTTGCGCTTCGCTGGGGCCTTACCCACCGCCT
TGGCGGGCTTCTTCGGTCCAAAACTGAACAACAGATGTGTGACCTTGCGCCCGGTCTTTCGCTGCGCCCA
CTCCACCTGTAGCGGGCTGTGCTCGTTGATCTGCGTCACGGCTGGATCAAGCACTCGCAACTTGAAGTCC
TTGATCGAGGGATACCGGCCTTCCAGTTGAAACCACTTTCGCAGCTGGTCAATTTCTATTTCGCGCTGGC
CGATGCTGTCCCATTGCATGAGCAGCTCGTAAAGCCTGATCGCGTGGGTGCTGTCCATCTTGGCCACGTC
AGCCAAGGCGTATTTGGTGAACTGTTTGGTGAGTTCCGTCAGGTACGGCAGCATGTCTTTGGTGAACCTG
AGTTCTACACGGCCCTCACCCTCCCGGTAGATGATTGTTTGCACCCAGCCGGTAATCATCACACTCGGTC
TTTTCCCCTTGCCATTGGGCTCTTGGGTTAACCGGACTTCCCGCCGTTTCAGGCGCAGGGCCGCTTCTTT
GAGCTGGTTGTAGGAAGATTCGATAGGGACACCCGCCATCGTCGCTATGTCCTCCGCCGTCACTGAATAC
ATCACTTCATCGGTGACAGGCTCGCTCCTCTTCACCTGGCTAATACAGGCCAGAACGATCCGCTGTTCCT
GAACACTGAGGCGATACGCGGCCTCGACCAGGGCATTGCTTTTGTAAACCATTGGGGGTGAGGCCACGTT
CGACATTCCTTGTGTATAAGGGGACACTGTATCTGCGTCCCACAATACAACAAATCCGTCCCTTTACAAC
AACAAATCCGTCCCTTCTTAACAACAAATCCGTCCCTTAATGGCAACAAATCCGTCCCTTTTTAAACTCT
ACAGGCCACGGATTACGTGGCCTGTAGACGTCCTAAAAGGTTTAAAAGGGAAAAGGAAGAAAAGGGTGGA
AACGCAAAAAACGCACCACTACGTGGCCCCGTTGGGGCCGCATTTGTGCCCCTGAAGGGGCGGGGGAGGC
GTCTGGGCAATCCCCGTTTTACCAGTCCCCTATCGCCGCCTGAGAGGGCGCAGGAAGCGAGTAATCAGGG
TATCGAGGCGGATTCACCCTTGGCGTCCAACCAGCGGCACCAGCGGCGCCTGAGAGGGGCGCGCCCAGCT
GTCTAGGGCGGCGGATTTGTCCTACTCAGGAGAGCGTTCACCGACAAACAACAGATAAAACGAAAGGCCC
AGTCTTTCGAC
Features (pLannotate 1.2.2; 9 found; start..end, strand, type, name):
      5..76      +  promoter       Pm promoter (fragment): The bacterial Pm promoter is activated by XylS in the presence of benzoate or m-toluate (Marqués et al., 1999).
     95..808     +  CDS            Superfolder GFP: Superfolder GFP is a basic (constitutively fluorescent) green fluorescent protein published in 2005, derived from Aequorea victoria. It is reported to be a very rapidly-maturing weak dimer.
    822..916     +  terminator     lambda t0 terminator: transcription terminator from phage lambda
   1048..1860    +  CDS            aphA1: KKA1_ECOLX - Also known as nptI. Protein inferred from homology: Swiss-Prot protein existence level 3. Resistance to kanamycin and structurally-related aminoglycosides, including amikacin. From Escherichia coli.
   2030..2138    +  oriT           oriT: incP origin of transfer
   2232..2820    +  rep_origin     ori: high-copy-number ColE1/pMB1/pBR322/pUC origin of replication
   2874..3707    -  CDS            pRO1600 Rep: replication protein for the broad-host-range plasmid pRO1600 from Pseudomonas aeruginosa&nbsp
   3721..4072    +  rep_origin     pRO1600 oriV: broad-host-range origin of replication from Pseudomonas aeruginosa plasmid pRO1600; requires the pRO1600 Rep protein for replication (West et al., 1994)
   4145..1       -  terminator     rrnB T1 terminator (fragment) (across the origin): Escherichia coli rrnB; transcription terminator T1 from the E. coli rrnB gene
