[The description below was written by a language model from this plasmid's Addgene catalogue record and pLannotate feature annotations shown in this document.]
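Description:
pS24·Pm-GFP is a bacterial expression and synthetic-biology plasmid built on the SEVA backbone pSEVA247M, designed for use in Pseudomonas putida and related Gram-negative hosts as well as E. coli. It carries a dual replication system: a high-copy ColE1/pUC-type origin for propagation in E. coli, and the pRO1600 oriV with its cognate Rep protein, which supports replication in Pseudomonas. Selection is by kanamycin resistance (aphA1/nptI), and an incP oriT allows the plasmid to be mobilised by conjugation from a suitable donor. The catalogue lists a total size of about 4.24 kb, while the sequenced record annotated here is 4,211 nt, a small discrepancy the record does not explain.

The payload is a compact reporter cassette in which a roughly 70 bp Pm promoter fragment, including the XylS binding sites, drives a superfolder GFP coding sequence. It is followed by the phage lambda t0 terminator and is insulated upstream by an rrnB T1 terminator fragment that limits read-through from the backbone. Pm is activated by the XylS regulator in the presence of benzoate-type inducers such as m-toluate, but no xylS gene is present on this plasmid. Fluorescence therefore depends on XylS being supplied separately, for example from the chromosome or a second plasmid. This arrangement fits the associated work on physically decoupling the XylS/Pm regulatory elements to achieve tighter control of gene expression in P. putida. In that context the plasmid serves as a fluorescent readout of Pm activity under different regulator configurations.
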