Addgene plasmid #122594: pS24·Pm-GFP
Purpose: Expresses GFP under the regulatory control of Pm. Expression needs additional xyls gene
Depositing lab: Pablo Ivan Nikel. Depositing organization: Danmarks Tekniske Universitet. Publication: Physical decoupling of XylS/Pm regulatory elements and conditional proteolysis enable precise control of gene expression in Pseudomonas putida. Volke DC, Turlin J, Mol V, Nikel PI. Microb Biotechnol. 2019 Mar 12. doi: 10.1111/1751-7915.13383. PubMed 30864281.
Backbone
  Vector backbone: pSEVA247M
  Backbone manufacturer: SEVA
  Backbone size w/o insert (bp): 4170
  Total vector size (bp): 4241
  Vector type: Bacterial Expression, Synthetic Biology
Growth in bacteria
  Bacterial resistance: Kanamycin, 50 μg/mL
  Growth temperature: 37°C
  Growth strain: DH5alpha
  Copy number: High Copy
Gene/Insert
  Gene/Insert name: Pm promoter (alt name: Pm promoter + XylS-bindingsites)
  Insert size (bp): 70
  Promoter: Pm
  Cloning method: Unknown
  Sequencing primers: 5′ AGGGCGGCGGATTTGTCC; 3′ GCGGCAACCGAGCGTTC
Terms and licenses: Academic/Nonprofit Terms; Industry Terms: Not Available to Industry
How to cite: pS24·Pm-GFP was a gift from Pablo Ivan Nikel (Addgene plasmid # 122594 ; http://n2t.net/addgene:122594 ; RRID:Addgene_122594)
